>Addgene plasmid #135229 | pBR322_KanR_AgeI_AvrII_PSE1 | addgene full sequence | sequence record 270894 | Addgene NGS Result
TTCTTGAAGACGAAAGGGCCTCGTGATACGCCTATTTTTATAGGTTAATGTCATGATAATAATGGTTTCT
TAGACGTCAGGTGGCACTTTTCGGGGAAATGTGCGCGGAACCCCTATTTGTTTATTTTTCTAAATACATT
CAAATATGTATCCGCTCATGAGACAATAACCCTGATAAATGCTTCAATAATATTGAAAAAGGAAGAGTAT
GAGTATTCAACATTTCCGTGTCGCCCTTATTCCCTTTTTTGCGGCATTTTGCCTACCGGTTTTTGCTAGT
AGTTCAAAGTTTCAGCAAGTTGAACAAGACGTTAAGGCAATTGAAGTTTCTCTTTCTGCTCGTATAGGTG
TTTCCGTTCTTGATACTCAAAATGGAGAATATTGGGATTACAATGGCAATCAGCGCTTCCCGTTAACAAG
TACTTTTAAAACAATAGCTTGCGCTAAATTACTATATGATGCTGAGCAAGGAAAAGTTAATCCCAATAGT
ACAGTCGAGATTAAGAAAGCAGATCTTGTGACCTATTCCCCTGTAATAGAAAAGCAAGTAGGGCAGGCAA
TCACACTCGATGATGCGTGCTTCGCAACTATGACTACAAGTGATAATACTGCGGCAAATATCATCCTAAG
TGCTGTAGGTGGCCCCAAAGGCGTTACTGATTTTTTAAGACAAATTGGGGACAAAGAGACTCGTCTAGAC
CGTATTGAGCCTGATTTAAATGAAGGTAAGCTCGGTGATTTGAGGGATACGACAACTCCTAAGGCAATAG
CCAGTACTTTGAATAAATTTTTATTTGGTTCCGCGCTATCTGAAATGAACCAGAAAAAATTAGAGTCTTG
GATGGTGAACAATCAAGTCACTGGTAATTTACTACGTTCAGTATTGCCGGCGGGATGGAACATTGCGGAT
CGCTCAGGTGCTGGCGGATTTGGTGCTCGGAGTATTACAGCAGTTGTGTGGAGTGAGCATCAAGCCCCAA
TTATTGTGAGCATCTATCTAGCTCAAACACAGGCTTCAATGGCAGAGCGAAATGATGCGATTGTTAAAAT
TGGTCATTCAATTTTTGACGTTTATACATCACAGTCGCGCTAACTGTCAGACCTAGGTTACTCATATATA
CTTTAGATTGATTTAAAACTTCATTTTTAATTTAAAAGGATCTAGGTGAAGATCCTTTTTGATAATCTCA
TGACCAAAATCCCTTAACGTGAGTTTTCGTTCCACTGAGCGTCAGACCCCGTAGAAAAGATCAAAGGATC
TTCTTGAGATCCTTTTTTTCTGCGCGTAATCTGCTGCTTGCAAACAAAAAAACCACCGCTACCAGCGGTG
GTTTGTTTGCCGGATCAAGAGCTACCAACTCTTTTTCCGAAGGTAACTGGCTTCAGCAGAGCGCAGATAC
CAAATACTGTCCTTCTAGTGTAGCCGTAGTTAGGCCACCACTTCAAGAACTCTGTAGCACCGCCTACATA
CCTCGCTCTGCTAATCCTGTTACCAGTGGCTGCTGCCAGTGGCGATAAGTCGTGTCTTACCGGGTTGGAC
TCAAGACGATAGTTACCGGATAAGGCGCAGCGGTCGGGCTGAACGGGGGGTTCGTGCACACAGCCCAGCT
TGGAGCGAACGACCTACACCGAACTGAGATACCTACAGCGTGAGCTATGAGAAAGCGCCACGCTTCCCGA
AGGGAGAAAGGCGGACAGGTATCCGGTAAGCGGCAGGGTCGGAACAGGAGAGCGCACGAGGGAGCTTCCA
GGGGGAAACGCCTGGTATCTTTATAGTCCTGTCGGGTTTCGCCACCTCTGACTTGAGCGTCGATTTTTGT
GATGCTCGTCAGGGGGGCGGAGCCTATGGAAAAACGCCAGCAACGCGGCCTTTTTACGGTTCCTGGCCTT
TTGCTGGCCTTTTGCTCACATGTTCTTTCCTGCGTTATCCCCTGATTCTGTGGATAACCGTATTACCGCC
TTTGAGTGAGCTGATACCGCTCGCCGCAGCCGAACGACCGAGCGCAGCGAGTCAGTGAGCGAGGAAGCGG
AAGAGCGCCTGATGCGGTATTTTCTCCTTACGCATCTGTGCGGTATTTCACACCGCATATGGTGCACTCT
CAGTACAATCTGCTCTGATGCCGCATAGTTAAGCCAGTATACACTCCGCTATCGCTACGTGACTGGGTCA
TGGCTGCGCCCCGACACCCGCCAACACCCGCTGACGCGCCCTGACGGGCTTGTCTGCTCCCGGCATCCGC
TTACAGACAAGCTGTGACCGTCTCCGGGAGCTGCATGTGTCAGAGGTTTTCACCGTCATCACCGAAACGC
GCGAGGCAGCTGCGGTAAAGCTCATCAGCGTGGTCGTGAAGCGATTCACAGATGTCTGCCTGTTCATCCG
CGTCCAGCTCGTTGAGTTTCTCCAGAAGCGTTAATGTCTGGCTTCTGATAAAGCGGGCCATGTTAAGGGC
GGTTTTTTCCTGTTTGGTCACTGATGCCTCCGTGTAAGGGGGATTTCTGTTCATGGGGGTAATGATACCG
ATGAAACGAGAGAGGATGCTCACGATACGGGTTACTGATGATGAACATGCCCGGTTACTGGAACGTTGTG
AGGGTAAACAACTGGCGGTATGGATGCGGCGGGACCAGAGAAAAATCACTCAGGGTCAATGCCAGCGCTT
CGTTAATACAGATGTAGGTGTTCCACAGGGTAGCCAGCAGCATCCTGCGATGCAGATCCGGAACATAATG
GTGCAGGGCGCTGACTTCCGCGTTTCCAGACTTTACGAAACACGGAAACCGAAGACCATTCATGTTGTTG
CTCAGGTCGCAGACGTTTTGCAGCAGCAGTCGCTTCACGTTCGCTCGCGTATCGGTGATTCATTCTGCTA
ACCAGTAAGGCAACCCCGCCAGCCTAGCCGGGTCCTCAACGACAGGAGCACGATCATGCGCACCCGTGGC
CAGGACCCAACGCTGCCCGAGATGCGCCGCGTGCGGCTGCTGGAGATGGCGGACGCGATGGATATGTTCT
GCCAAGGGTTGGTTTGCGCATTCACAGTTCTCCGCAAGAATTGATTGGCTCCAATTCTTGGAGTGGTGTA
TCCGCTCATGAATTAATTCTTAGAAAAACTCATCGAGCATCAAATGAAACTGCAATTTATTCATATCAGG
ATTATCAATACCATATTTTTGAAAAAGCCGTTTCTGTAATGAAGGAGAAAACTCACCGAGGCAGTTCCAT
AGGATGGCAAGATCCTGGTATCGGTCTGCGATTCCGACTCGTCCAACATCAATACAACCTATTAATTTCC
CCTCGTCAAAAATAAGGTTATCAAGTGAGAAATCACCATGAGTGACGACTGAATCCGGTGAGAATGGCAA
AAGTTTATGCATTTCTTTCCAGACTTGTTCAACAGGCCAGCCATTACGCTCGTCATCAAAATCACTCGCA
TCAACCAAACCGTTATTCATTCGTGATTGCGCCTGAGCGAGACGAAATACGCGATCGCTGTTAAAAGGAC
AATTACAAACAGGAATCGAATGCAACCGGCGCAGGAACACTGCCAGCGCATCAACAATATTTTCACCTGA
ATCAGGATATTCTTCTAATACCTGGAATGCTGTTTTCCCGGGGATCGCAGTGGTGAGTAACCATGCATCA
TCAGGAGTACGGATAAAATGCTTGATGGTCGGAAGAGGCATAAATTCCGTCAGCCAGTTTAGTCTGACCA
TCTCATCTGTAACATCATTGGCAACGCTACCTTTGCCATGTTTCAGAAACAACTCTGGCGCATCGGGCTT
CCCATACAATCGATAGATTGTCGCACCTGATTGCCCGACATTATCGCGAGCCCATTTATACCCATATAAA
TCAGCATCCATGTTGGAATTTAATCGCGGCCTAGAGCAAGACGTTTCCCGTTGAATATGGCTCATACACG
GTGCCTGACTGCGTTAGCAATTTAACTGTGATAAACTACCGCATTAAAGCTTATCGATGATAAGCTGTCA
AACATGAGAA
Features (pLannotate 1.2.2; 8 found; start..end, strand, type, name):
    104..208     +  promoter       AmpR promoter: bla
    245..1090    +  CDS            pse1: BLP1_PSEAI - Also known as carB2. Experimental evidence at protein level: Swiss-Prot protein existence level 1. Hydrolyzes penicillin, ampicillin and carbenicillin but not other antibiotics including oxacillin, methicillin and cloxacillin. From Pseudomonas aeruginosa.
   1264..1852    +  rep_origin     ori: high-copy-number ColE1/pMB1/pBR322/pUC origin of replication
   2038..2178    -  misc_feature   bom: basis of mobility region from pBR322
   2280..2471    -  CDS            rop: Rop protein, which maintains plasmids at low copy number; rop
   2488..2868    +  CDS            YPB1_ECOLX: Protein predicted: Swiss-Prot protein existence level 4. From Escherichia coli.
   3100..3915    -  CDS            KanR: aminoglycoside phosphotransferase; aph(3')-Ia; confers resistance to kanamycin in bacteria or G418 (Geneticin®) in eukaryotes
   3963..3991    -  promoter       tet promoter: E. coli promoter for tetracycline efflux protein gene
