[The description below was written by a language model from this plasmid's Addgene catalogue record and pLannotate feature annotations shown in this document.]
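Description:
pBR322_KanR_AgeI_AvrII_PSE1 is a 4.0 kb bacterial expression plasmid built on the pBR322 backbone and designed to carry the PSE-1 β-lactamase gene from Pseudomonas aeruginosa as a substrate for experimental evolution. It replicates in E. coli from the pMB1/ColE1-type origin. Although that origin family is often described as high copy, the backbone retains the rop gene, which holds the plasmid at low copy number, in agreement with the catalogue entry. The pBR322 bom (basis of mobility) region and a predicted backbone open reading frame of unknown function are also present. Selection for plasmid maintenance is by kanamycin, through an aph(3')-Ia aminoglycoside phosphotransferase gene. This gene lies just downstream of the pBR322 tet promoter in the same orientation, which suggests it occupies the position of the original tetracycline resistance gene.

The payload sits where the native TEM-1 bla gene of pBR322 would normally lie. The AmpR (bla) promoter is followed by the PSE-1 coding sequence (also known as carB2), which encodes an enzyme that hydrolyses penicillin, ampicillin and carbenicillin but not oxacillin, methicillin or cloxacillin. The insert is recorded as 813 bp cloned between AgeI and AvrII sites, whereas the annotated coding feature spans a somewhat longer interval; the record does not explain the difference. The flanking restriction sites named in the plasmid title would allow variant pools to be excised and recloned. Because kanamycin maintains the plasmid independently, β-lactam resistance conferred by PSE-1 can serve as a separate functional selection. This fits the stated purpose of PSE-1 experimental evolution, in a study that used evolved sequence variation to infer protein structure.
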