Addgene plasmid #135229: pBR322_KanR_AgeI_AvrII_PSE1
Purpose: PSE1 experimental evolution
Depositing lab: Chris Sander. Depositing organization: Dana-Farber Cancer Institute. Publication: Protein Structure from Experimental Evolution. Stiffler MA, Poelwijk FJ, Brock KP, Stein RR, Riesselman A, Teyra J, Sidhu SS, Marks DS, Gauthier NP, Sander C. Cell Syst. 2020 Jan 22;10(1):15-24.e5. doi: 10.1016/j.cels.2019.11.008. Epub 2019 Dec 11. PubMed 31838147.
Backbone
  Vector backbone: pBR322
  Vector type: Bacterial Expression
Growth in bacteria
  Bacterial resistance: Kanamycin, 50 μg/mL
  Growth temperature: 37°C
  Growth strain: NEB Stable
  Copy number: Low Copy
Gene/Insert
  Gene/Insert name: PSE-1
  Species: Pseudomonas aeruginosa
  Insert size (bp): 813
  Cloning method: Restriction Enzyme; 5′ cloning site AgeI (unknown if destroyed); 3′ cloning site AvrII (unknown if destroyed)
  Sequencing primers: 5′ ATGAGTATTCAACATTTCCGTGTCG; 3′ CTTCACCTAGATCCTTTTAAATTAAAAATGAAG
Terms and licenses: Academic/Nonprofit Terms; Industry Terms: Not Available to Industry
How to cite: pBR322_KanR_AgeI_AvrII_PSE1 was a gift from Chris Sander (Addgene plasmid # 135229 ; http://n2t.net/addgene:135229 ; RRID:Addgene_135229)
